>Addgene plasmid #48243 | pET29b-ClbPpep-CHis | depositor full sequence | sequence record 69638 | pET29b-ClbPpep-CHis sequence 6363 bps
TGGCGAATGGG
[124 nt withheld, positions 12-135]
C
[91 nt withheld, positions 137-227]
A
[49 nt withheld, positions 229-277]
CCTTTGACGTTGGAGTCCACGTTCTTT
[37 nt withheld, positions 305-341]
ACCCTATCTCGGTCTATTCTTTTGATTTATAAGGGATTTTGCCGATTTCGGCCTATTGGTTAAAAAATGA
GCTGATTTAACAAAAATTTAACGCGAATTTTAACAAAATATTAACGTTTACAATTTCAGGTGGCACTTTT
CGGGGAAATGTGCGCGGAACCCCTATTTGTTTATTTTTCTAAATACATTCAAATATGTATCCGCTCATGA
ATTAATTCTTAGAAAAACTCATCGAGCATCAAATGAAACTGCAATTTATTCATATCAGGATTATCAATAC
CATATTTTTGAAAAAGCCGTTTCTGTAATGAAGGAGAAAACTCACCGAGGCAGTTCCATAGGATGGCAAG
ATCCTGGTATCGGTCTGCGATTCCGACTCGTCCAACATCAATACAACCTATTAATTTCCCCTCGTCAAAA
ATAAGGTTATCAAGTGAGAAATCACCATGAGTGACGACTGAATCCGGTGAGAATGGCAAAAGTTTATGCA
TTTCTTTCCAGACTTGTTCAACAGGCCAGCCATTACGCTCGTCATCAAAATCACTCGCATCAACCAAACC
GTTATTCATTCGTGATTGCGCCTGAGCGAGACGAAATACGCGATCGCTGTTAAAAGGACAATTACAAACA
GGAATCGAATGCAACCGGCGCAGGAACACTGCCAGCGCATCAACAATATTTTCACCTGAATCAGGATATT
CTTCTAATACCTGGAATGCTGTTTTCCCGGGGATCGCAGTGGTGAGTAACCATGCATCATCAGGAGTACG
GATAAAATGCTTGATGGTCGGAAGAGGCATAAATTCCGTCAGCCAGTTTAGTCTGACCATCTCATCTGTA
ACATCATTGGCAACGCTACCTTTGCCATGTTTCAGAAACAACTCTGGCGCATCGGGCTTCCCATACAATC
GATAGATTGTCGCACCTGATTGCCCGACATTATCGCGAGCCCATTTATACCCATATAAATCAGCATCCAT
GTTGGAATTTAATCGCGGCCTAGAGCAAGACGTTTCCCGTTGAATATGGCTCATAACACCCCTTGTATTA
CTGTTTATGTAAGCAGACAGTTTTATTGTTCATGACCAAAATCCCTTAACGTGAGTTTTCGTTCCACTGA
GCGTCAGACCCCGTAGAAAAGATCAAAGGATCTTCTTGAGATCCTTTTTTTCTGCGCGTAATCTGCTGCT
TGCAAACAAAAAAACCACCGCTACCAGCGGTGGTTTGTTTGCCGGATCAAGAGCTACCAACTCTTTTTCC
GAAGGTAACTGGCTTCAGCAGAGCGCAGATACCAAATACTGTCCTTCTAGTGTAGCCGTAGTTAGGCCAC
CACTTCAAGAACTCTGTAGCACCGCCTACATACCTCGCTCTGCTAATCCTGTTACCAGTGGCTGCTGCCA
GTGGCGATAAGTCGTGTCTTACCGGGTTGGACTCAAGACGATAGTTACCGGATAAGGCGCAGCGGTCGGG
CTGAACGGGGGGTTCGTGCACACAGCCCAGCTTGGAGCGAACGACCTACACCGAACTGAGATACCTACAG
CGTGAGCTATGAGAAAGCGCCACGCTTCCCGAAGGGAGAAAGGCGGACAGGTATCCGGTAAGCGGCAGGG
TCGGAACAGGAGAGCGCACGAGGGAGCTTCCAGGGGGAAACGCCTGGTATCTTTATAGTCCTGTCGGGTT
TCGCCACCTCTGACTTGAGCGTCGATTTTTGTGATGCTCGTCAGGGGGGCGGAGCCTATGGAAAAACGCC
AGCAACGCGGCCTTTTTACGGTTCCTGGCCTTTTGCTGGCCTTTTGCTCACATGTTCTTTCCTGCGTTAT
CCCCTGATTCTGTGGATAACCGTATTACCGCCTTTGAGTGAGCTGATACCGCTCGCCGCAGCCGAACGAC
CGAGCGCAGCGAGTCAGTGAGCGAGGAAGCGGAAGAGCGCCTGATGCGGTATTTTCTCCTTACGCATCTG
TGCGGTATTTCACACCGCATATATGGTGCACTCTCAGTACAATCTGCTCTGATGCCGCATAGTTAAGCCA
GTATACACTCCGCTATCGCTACGTGACTGGGTCATGGCTGCGCCCCGACACCCGCCAACACCCGCTGACG
CGCCCTGACGGGCTTGTCTGCTCCCGGCATCCGCTTACAGACAAGCTGTGACCGTCTCCGGGAGCTGCAT
GTGTCAGAGGTTTTCACCGTCATCACCGAAACGCGCGAGGCAGCTGCGGTAAAGCTCATCAGCGTGGTCG
TGAAGCGATTCACAGATGTCTGCCTGTTCATCCGCGTCCAGCTCGTTGAGTTTCTCCAGAAGCGTTAATG
TCTGGCTTCTGATAAAGCGGGCCATGTTAAGGGCGGTTTTTTCCTGTTTGGTCACTGATGCCTCCGTGTA
AGGGGGATTTCTGTTCATGGGGGTAATGATACCGATGAAACGAGAGAGGATGCTCACGATACGGGTTACT
GATGATGAACATGCCCGGTTACTGGAACGTTGTGAGGGTAAACAACTGGCGGTATGGATGCGGCGGGACC
AGAGAAAAATCACTCAGGGTCAATGCCAGCGCTTCGTTAATACAGATGTAGGTGTTCCACAGGGTAGCCA
GCAGCATCCTGCGATGCAGATCCGGAACATAATGGTGCAGGGCGCTGACTTCCGCGTTTCCAGACTTTAC
GAAACACGGAAACCGAAGACCATTCATGTTGTTGCTCAGGTCGCAGACGTTTTGCAGCAGCAGTCGCTTC
ACGTTCGCTCGCGTATCGGTGATTCATTCTGCTAACCAGTAAGGCAACCCCGCCAGCCTAGCCGGGTCCT
CAACGACAGGAGCACGATCATGCGCACCCGTGGGGCCGCCATGCCGGCGATAATGGCCTGCTTCTCGCCG
AAACGTTTGGTGGCGGGACCAGTGACGAAGGCTTGAGCGAGGGCGTGCAAGATTCCGAATACCGCAAGCG
ACAGGCCGATCATCGTCGCGCTCCAGCGAAAGCGGTCCTCGCCGAAAATGACCCAGAGCGCTGCCGGCAC
CTGTCCTACGAGTTGCATGATAAAGAAGACAGTCATAAGTGCGGCGACGATAGTCATGCCCCGCGCCCAC
CGGAAGGAGCTGACTGGGTTGAAGGCTCTCAAGGGCATCGGTCGAGATCCCGGTGCCTAATGAGTGAGCT
AACTTACATTAATTGCGTTGCGCTCACTGCCCGCTTTCCAGTCGGGAAACCTGTCGTGCCAGCTGCATTA
ATGAATCGGCCAACGCGCGGGGAGAGGCGGTTTGCGTATTGGGCGCCAGGGTGGTTTTTCTTTTCACCAG
TGAGACGGGCAACAGCTGATTGCCCTTCACCGCCTGGCCCTGAGAGAGTTGCAGCAAGCGGTCCACGCTG
GTTTGCCCCAGCAGGCGAAAATCCTGTTTGATGGTGGTTAACGGCGGGATATAACATGAGCTGTCTTCGG
TATCGTCGTATCCCACTACCGAGATGTCCGCACCAACGCGCAGCCCGGACTCGGTAATGGCGCGCATTGC
GCCCAGCGCCATCTGATCGTTGGCAACCAGCATCGCAGTGGGAACGATGCCCTCATTCAGCATTTGCATG
GTTTGTTGAAAACCGGACATGGCACTCCAGTCGCCTTCCCGTTCCGCTATCGGCTGAATTTGATTGCGAG
TGAGATATTTATGCCAGCCAGCCAGACGCAGACGCGCCGAGACAGAACTTAATGGGCCCGCTAACAGCGC
GATTTGCTGGTGACCCAATGCGACCAGATGCTCCACGCCCAGTCGCGTACCGTCTTCATGGGAGAAAATA
ATACTGTTGATGGGTGTCTGGTCAGAGACATCAAGAAATAACGCCGGAACATTAGTGCAGGCAGCTTCCA
CAGCAATGGCATCCTGGTCATCCAGCGGATAGTTAATGATCAGCCCACTGACGCGTTGCGCGAGAAGATT
GTGCACCGCCGCTTTACAGGCTTCGACGCCGCTTCGTTCTACCATCGACACCACCACGCTGGCACCCAGT
TGATCGGCGCGAGATTTAATCGCCGCGACAATTTGCGACGGCGCGTGCAGGGCCAGACTGGAGGTGGCAA
CGCCAATCAGCAACGACTGTTTGCCCGCCAGTTGTTGTGCCACGCGGTTGGGAATGTAATTCAGCTCCGC
CATCGCCGCTTCCACTTTTTCCCGCGTTTTCGCAGAAACGTGGCTGGCCTGGTTCACCACGCGGGAAACG
GTCTGATAAGAGACACCGGCATACTCTGCGACATCGTATAACGTTACTGGTTTCACATTCACCACCCTGA
ATTGACTCTCTTCCGGGCGCTATCATGCCATACCGCGAAAGGTTTTGCGCCATTCGATGGTGTCCGGGAT
CTCGACGCTCTCCCTTATGCGACTCCTGCATTAGGAAGCAGCCCAGTAGTAGGTTGAGGCCGTTGAGCAC
CGCCGCCGCAAGGAATGGTGCATGCAAGGAGATGGCGCCCAACAGTCCCCCGGCCACGGGGCCTGCCACC
ATACCCACGCCGAAACAAGCGCTCATGAGCCCGAAGTGGCGAGCCCGATCTTCCCCATCGGTGATGTCGG
CGATATAGGCGCCAGCAACCGCACCTGTGGCGCCGGTGATGCCGGCCACGATGCGTCCGGCGTAGAGGAT
CGAGATCGATCTCGATCCCGCGAAATTAATACGACTCACTATAGGGGAATTGTGAGCGGATAACAATTCC
CCTCTAGAAATAATTTTGTTTAACTTTAAGAAGGAGATATACATATGACAATAATGGAACACGTTAGCAT
TAAAACATTATATCATCTCCTGTGCTGTATGCTGCTCTTTATTTCCGCTATGTGCGCTTTGGCGCAAGAA
CATGAGCCTATCGGGGCGCAAGATGAGCGCCTGTCGACATTAATTCACCAACGGATGCAGGAGGCCAAGG
TCCCAGCCCTTTCCGTAAGTGTGACCATTAAGGGGGTACGTCAGCGATTTGTCTACGGTGTTGCCGATGT
GGCTAGTCAGAAAGCGAATACTCTAGACACAGTTTACGAGCTGGGATCGATGAGTAAGGCGTTTACCGGA
CTTGTGGTGCAAATACTGATTCAGGAAGGCAGACTCCGGCAAGGGGATGATATCATTACCTATCTGCCGG
AAATGCGCTTGAATTATCAGGGAAAACCTGCTTCCCTGACCGTGGCTGATTTCCTTTATCATACATCAGG
ATTGCCTTTTTCAACACTGGCTCGGCTGGAAAACCCTATGCCTGGGAGCGCTGTGGCACAGCAACTGCGC
AACGAGAATCTGCTGTTTGCGCCGGGTGCGAAGTTTAGCTATGCCTCCGCCAATTATGATGTGTTGGGCG
CGGTGATTGAAAATGTGACGGGAAAAACCTTTACAGAGGTCATTGCGGAACGACTCACGCAGCCGCTGGG
CATGTCGGCGACTGTGGCAGTTAAGGGGGATGAGATTATTGTCAACAAGGCAAGCGGCTATAAACTGGGA
TTCGGCAAACCCGTTCTGTTTCATGCGCCTCTGGCCCGGAACCATGTTCCTGCCGCCTATATCCATAGCA
CTCTGCCTGATATGGAAATATGGATAGACGCCTGGTTGCACAGAAAGGCTTTGCCGGCAACGCTGCGTGA
GGCGATGAGTAACAGTTGGCGTGGTAATAGTGATGTTCCGCTTGCCGCAGACAATCGTATCCTCTATGCC
AGCGGTTGGTTTATCGACCAGAATCAAGGCCCTTACATCAGTCACGGTGGGCAGAATCCAAACTTTTCTT
CTTGCATTGCGTTGCGACCGGATCAGCAGATTGGCATTGTTGCGCTGGCAAATATGAATTCGAATCTGAT
ACTACAGCTTTGCGCGGATATCGATAATTATCTGCGCATTGGCAAATATCTCGAGCACCACCACCACCAC
CACTGAGATCCGGCTGCTAACAAAGCCCGAAAGGAAGCTGAGTTGGCTGCTGCCACCGCTGAGCAATAAC
TAGCATAACCCCTTGGGGCCTCTAAACGGGTCTTGAGGGGTTTTTTGCTGAAAGGAGGAACTATATCCGG
AT
Features (pLannotate 1.2.2; 18 found; start..end, strand, type, name):
     12..467     +  rep_origin     f1 ori (sequence partly withheld): f1 bacteriophage origin of replication; arrow indicates direction of (+) strand synthesis
    494..551     +  promoter       AmpR promoter (fragment): bla
    560..1375    -  CDS            KanR: aminoglycoside phosphotransferase; aph(3')-Ia; confers resistance to kanamycin in bacteria or G418 (Geneticin®) in eukaryotes
   1497..2085    +  rep_origin     ori: high-copy-number ColE1/pMB1/pBR322/pUC origin of replication
   2271..2413    -  misc_feature   bom: basis of mobility region from pBR322
   2515..2706    -  CDS            rop: Rop protein, which maintains plasmids at low copy number; rop
   2723..3103    +  CDS            YPB1_ECOLX: Protein predicted: Swiss-Prot protein existence level 4. From Escherichia coli.
   3175..3466    -  CDS            TcR (fragment): tetracycline efflux protein; tet; confers resistance to tetracycline
   3481..3502    -  protein_bind   CAP binding site: CAP binding activates transcription in the presence of cAMP. E. coli catabolite activator protein
   3515..4597    -  CDS            lacI: lac repressor; lacI; The lac repressor binds to the lac operator to inhibit transcription in E. coli. This inhibition can be relieved by adding lactose or isopropyl-β-D-thiogalactopyranoside (IPTG).
   4598..4675    -  promoter       lacI promoter: lacI
   4683..4962    -  CDS            TcR (fragment): tetracycline efflux protein; tet; confers resistance to tetracycline
   4988..5006    +  promoter       T7 promoter: promoter for bacteriophage T7 RNA polymerase
   5007..5031    +  protein_bind   lac operator: The lac repressor binds to the lac operator to inhibit transcription in E. coli. This inhibition can be relieved by adding lactose or isopropyl-β-D-thiogalactopyranoside (IPTG). lac repressor encoded by lacI
   5046..5068    +  RBS            RBS: efficient ribosome binding site from bacteriophage T7 gene 10 (Olins and Rangwala, 1989)
   6207..6224    +  CDS            9xHis (fragment): 9xHis affinity tag
   6234..6283    +  CDS            SET1 (fragment): solubility-enhancement tag derived from T7 phage gene 10B
   6291..6338    +  terminator     T7 terminator: transcription terminator for bacteriophage T7 RNA polymerase
