[The description below was written by a language model from this plasmid's Addgene catalogue record and pLannotate feature annotations shown in this document.]
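Description:
pET29b-ClbPpep-CHis is a bacterial expression plasmid of 6,363 bp, built on the Novagen pET29b(+) backbone. It produces a truncated form of ClbP, the peptidase from Escherichia coli CFT073 associated with colibactin biosynthesis. The 1,131 bp insert encodes the first 375 amino acids of the protein, which contain the soluble periplasmic peptidase domain. It was cloned between NdeI and XhoI sites, both of which are retained. This places the coding sequence in frame with the backbone-encoded C-terminal 6-His tag, which the annotation software labels as a fragment of a longer His tag. The insert itself is not annotated in the feature table. It corresponds to the unannotated gap between the ribosome binding site and the His tag.

Expression follows the standard pET arrangement. A T7 promoter is followed immediately by a lac operator and the efficient T7 gene 10 ribosome binding site, and a T7 terminator lies downstream of the tag. The plasmid also carries lacI under its own promoter, so transcription is repressed until it is relieved by IPTG in a host that supplies T7 RNA polymerase.

The plasmid is selected with kanamycin through the aph(3')-Ia gene and replicates from a ColE1/pMB1-type origin. The backbone also includes the pBR322 bom region and the rop gene, although the catalogue entry lists the plasmid as high copy. An f1 origin is present as well. The short hits labelled as tetracycline resistance fragments, a bla promoter fragment and a SET1 fragment appear to be backbone remnants or partial matches rather than functional elements. The construct is suited to overexpression and nickel-affinity purification of the ClbP peptidase domain for biochemical study, in line with the associated work on a prodrug resistance mechanism in colibactin biosynthesis.
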