Addgene plasmid #48243: pET29b-ClbPpep-CHis
Purpose: First 375 amino acids of the peptidase, which contains the soluble periplasmic peptidase domain
Depositing lab: Emily Balskus. Depositing organization: Harvard University. Publication: A prodrug resistance mechanism is involved in colibactin biosynthesis and cytotoxicity. Brotherton CA, Balskus EP. J Am Chem Soc. 2013 Mar 6;135(9):3359-62. doi: 10.1021/ja312154m. Epub 2013 Feb 20. PubMed 23406518.
Backbone
  Vector backbone: pET29b-(+)
  Backbone manufacturer: Novagen
  Backbone size w/o insert (bp): 5370
  Total vector size (bp): 6363
  Vector type: Bacterial Expression
Growth in bacteria
  Bacterial resistance: Kanamycin, 50 μg/mL
  Growth temperature: 37°C
  Growth strain: Top10
  Copy number: High Copy
Gene/Insert
  Gene/Insert name: ClbP-pep
  Species: Escherichia coli CFT073
  Insert size (bp): 1131
  Mutation: First 375 amino acids of the peptidase, which contains the soluble periplasmic peptidase domain
  GenBank ID: NP_754344.1
  Promoter: T7
  Tag / fusion protein: 6-His (C terminal on backbone)
  Cloning method: Restriction Enzyme; 5′ cloning site NdeI (not destroyed); 3′ cloning site XhoI (not destroyed)
  Sequencing primers: 5′ AATACATATGACAATAATGGAACACGTTAG; 3′ ATTACTCGAGATATTTGCCAATGCGCAG
Terms and licenses: Academic/Nonprofit Terms; Industry Terms: Not Available to Industry
How to cite: pET29b-ClbPpep-CHis was a gift from Emily Balskus (Addgene plasmid # 48243 ; http://n2t.net/addgene:48243 ; RRID:Addgene_48243)
