>Addgene plasmid #48243 | pET29b-ClbPpep-CHis | addgene partial sequence | sequence record 80407 | T7 5'-TAATACGACTCACTATAGGG-3'
AATAATTTTGTTTAACTTTAAGAAGGAGATATACATATGACAATAATGGAACACGTTAGCATTAAAACAT
TATATCATCTCCTGTGCTGTATGCTGCTCTTTATTTCCGCTATGTGCGCTTTGGCGCAAGAACATGAGCC
TATCGGGGCGCAAGATGAGCGCCTGTCGACATTAATTCACCAACGGATGCAGGAGGCCAAGGTCCCAGCC
CTTTCCGTAAGTGTGACCATTAAGGGGGTACGTCAGCGATTTGTCTACGGTGTTGCCGATGTGGCTAGTC
AGAAAGCGAATACTCTAGACACAGTTTACGAGCTGGGATCGATGAGTAAGGCGTTTACCGGACTTGTGGT
GCAAATACTGATTCAGGAAGGCAGACTCCGGCAAGGGGATGATATCATTACCTATCTGCCGGAAATGCGC
TTGAATTATCAGGGAAAACCTGCTTCCCTGACCGTGGCTGATTTCCTTTATCATACATCAGGATTGCCTT
TTTCAACACTGGCTCGGCTGGAAAACCCTATGCCTGGGAGCGCTGTGGCACAGCAACTGCGCAACGAGAA
TCTGCTGTTTGCGCCGGGTGCGAAGTTTAGCTATGCCTCCGCCAATTATGATGTGTTGGGCGCGGTGATT
GAAAATGTGACGGGAAAAACCTTTACAGAGGTCATTGCGGAACGACTCACGCAGCCGCTGGGCATGTCGG
CGACTGTGGCAGTTAAGGGGGATGAGATTATTGTCAACAAGGCAAGCGGCTATAAACTGGGATTCGGCAA
ACCCGTTCTGTTTCATGCGCCTCTGGCCCGGAACCATGTTCCTGCCGCCTATATCCATAGCACTCTGCCT
GATATGGAAATATGGATAGACGCCTGGTTGCACAGAAAG
