>Addgene plasmid #48243 | pET29b-ClbPpep-CHis | addgene partial sequence | sequence record 81631 | T7term 5'-GCTAGTTATTGCTCAGCGG-3'
GCAGCCGGATCTCAGTGGTGGTGGTGGTGGTGCTCGAGATATTTGCCAATGCGCAGATAATTATCGATAT
CCGCGCAAAGCTGTAGTATCAGATTCGAATTCATATTTGCCAGCGCAACAATGCCAATCTGCTGATCCGG
TCGCAACGCAATGCAAGAAGAAAAGTTTGGATTCTGCCCACCGTGACTGATGTAAGGGCCTTGATTCTGG
TCGATAAACCAACCGCTGGCATAGAGGATACGATTGTCTGCGGCAAGCGGAACATCACTATTACCACGCC
AACTGTTACTCATCGCCTCACGCAGCGTTGCCGGCAAAGCCTTTCTGTGCAACCAGGCGTCTATCCATAT
TTCCATATCAGGCAGAGTGCTATGGATATAGGCGGCAGGAACATGGTTCCGGGCCAGAGGCGCATGAAAC
AGAACGGGTTTGCCGAATCCCAGTTTATAGCCGCTTGCCTTGTTGACAATAATCTCATCCCCCTTAACTG
CCACAGTCGCCGACATGCCCAGCGGCTGCGTGAGTCGTTCCGCAATGACCTCTGTAAAGGTTTTTCCCGT
CACATTTTCAATCACCGCGCCCAACACATCATAATTGGCGGAGGCATAGCTAAACTTCGCACCCGGCGCA
AACAGCAGATTCTCGTTGCGCAGTTGCTGTGCCACAGCGCTCCCAGGCATAGGGTTTTCCAGCCGAGCCA
GTGTTGAAAAAGGCAATCCTGATGTATGATAAAGGAAATCAGCCACGGTCAGGGAAGCAGGTTTTCCCTG
ATAATTCAAGCGCATTTCCGGCAGATAGGTAATGATATCATCCCCTTGCCGGAGTCTGCCTTCCTGAATC
AGTATTTGCACCACAAGTCCGGTAAACGCCTTACTCATCGATCCCAGCTCGTAAACTGTGTCTAGAGTAT
TCGCTTTCTGACTAGCCACATCGGCAACACCGTAGACAAATCGCTGACGTACCCCC
